>Addgene plasmid #201914 | pJRH-1179 U6-reci Gag-Cas9 v2 | addgene full sequence | sequence record 403311 | Addgene Partial NGS Result
CACATTTCCCCGAAAAGTGCCACCTGGTCGACGGGTTTATTACAGGGACAGCAGAGATCCAGTTTGGTTA
ATTAAGGTACCGAGGGCCTATTTCCCATGATTCCTTCATATTTGCATATACGATACAAGGCTGTTAGAGA
GATAATTAGAATTAATTTGACTGTAAACACAAAGATATTAGTACAAAATACGTGACGTAGAAAGTAATAA
TTTCTTGGGTAGTTTGCAGTTTTAAAATTATGTTTTAAAATGGACTATCATATGCTTACCGTAACTTGAA
AGTATTTCGATTTCTTGGCTTTATATATCTTGTGGAAAGGACGAAACACCGGAGACGGAGGACGACGAAC
GTCTCTGTTTAAGAGCTATGCTGGAAACAGCATAGCAAGTTTAAATAAGGCTAGTCCGTTATCAACTTGA
AAAAGTGGCACCGAGTCGGTGCTTTTTTTGAATTCGCTAGCTAGGTCTTGAAAGGAGTGGGAATTGTCGA
CATTGATTATTGACTAGTTATTAATAGTAATCAATTACGGGGTCATTAGTTCATAGCCCATATATGGAGT
TCCGCGTTACATAACTTACGGTAAATGGCCCGCCTGGCTGACCGCCCAACGACCCCCGCCCATTGACGTC
AATAATGACGTATGTTCCCATAGTAACGCCAATAGGGACTTTCCATTGACGTCAATGGGTGGAGTATTTA
CGGTAAACTGCCCACTTGGCAGTACATCAAGTGTATCATATGCCAAGTACGCCCCCTATTGACGTCAATG
ACGGTAAATGGCCCGCCTGGCATTATGCCCAGTACATGACCTTATGGGACTTTCCTACTTGGCAGTACAT
CTACGTATTAGTCATCGCTATTACCATGGTCGAGGTGAGCCCCACGTTCTGCTTCACTCTCCCCATCTCC
CCCCCCTCCCCACCCCCAATTTTGTATTTATTTATTTTTTAATTATTTTGTGCAGCGATGGGGGCGGGGG
GGGGGGGGGGGGGCGCGCGCSRGGSGGGGSGGGGSGGGGSGRGGGGCGGGGCGGGGCGAGGCGGAGAGGT
GCGGCGGCAGCCAATCAGAGCGGCGCGCTCCGAAAGTTTCCTTTTATGGCGAGGCGGCGGCGGCGGCGGC
CCTATAAAAAGCGAAGCGCGCGGCGGGCGGGAGTCGCTGCGCGCTGCCTTCGCCCCGTGCCCCGCTCCGC
CGCCGCCTCGCGCCGCCCGCCCCGGCTCTGACTGACCGCGTTACTCCCACAGGTGAGCGGGCGGGACGGC
CCTTCTCCTCCGGGCTGTAATTAGCGCTTGGTTTAATGACGGCTTGTTTCTTTTCTGTGGCTGCGTGAAA
GCCTTGAGGGGCTCCGGGAGGGCCCTTTGTGCGGGGGGAGCGGCTCGGGGGGTGCGTGCGTGTGTGTGTG
CGTGGGGAGCGCCGCGTGCGGCTCCGCGCTGCCCGGCGGCTGTGAGCGCTGCGGGCGCGGCGCGGGGCTT
TGTGCGCTCCGCAGTGTGCGCGAGGGGAGCGCGGCCGGGGGCGGTGCCCCGCGGTGCGGGGGGGGCTGCG
AGGGGAACAAAGGCTGCGTGCGGGGTGTGTGCGTGGGGGGGTGAGCAGGGGGTGTGGGCGCGTCGGTCGG
GCTGCAACCCCCCCTGCACCCCCCTCCCCGAGTTGCTGAGCACGGCCCGGCTTCGGGTGCGGGGCTCCGT
ACGGGGCGTGGCGCGGGGCTCGCCGTGCCGGGCGGGGGGTGGCGGCAGGTGGGGGTGCCGGGCGGGGCGG
GGCCGCCTCGGGCCGGGGAGGGCTCGGGGGAGGGGCGCGGCGGCCCCCGGAGCGCCGGCGGCTGTCGAGG
CGCGGCGAGCCGCAGCCATTGCCTTTTATGGTAATCGTGCGAGAGGGCGCAGGGACTTCCTTTGTCCCAA
ATCTGTGCGGAGCCGAAATCTGGGAGGCGCCGCCGCACCCCCTCTAGCGGGCGCGGGGCGAAGCGGTGCG
GCGCCGGCAGGAAGGAAATGGGCGGGGAGGGCCTTCGTGCGTCGCCGCGCCGCCGTCCCCTTCTCCCTCT
CCAGCCTCGGGGCTGTCCGCGGGGGGACGGCTGCCTTCGGGGGGGACGGGGCAGGGCGGGGTTCGGCTTC
TGGCGTGTGACCGGCGGCTCTAGAGCCTCTGCTAACCATGTTCATGCCTTCTTCTTTTTCCTACAGCTCC
TGGGCAACGTGCTGGTTATTGTGCTGTCTCATCATTTTGGCAAAGAATTCGCCACCATGGGTGCGAGAGC
GTCAGTATTAAGCGGGGGAGAATTAGATCGATGGGAAAAAATTCGGTTAAGGCCAGGGGGAAAGAAAAAA
TATAAATTAAAACATATAGTATGGGCAAGCAGGGAGCTAGAACGATTCGCAGTTAATCCTGGCCTGTTAG
AAACATCAGAAGGCTGTAGACAAATACTGGGACAGCTACAACCATCCCTTCAGACAGGATCAGAAGAACT
TAGATCATTATATAATACAGTAGCAACCCTCTATTGTGTGCATCAAAGGATAGAGATAAAAGACACCAAG
GAAGCTTTAGACAAGATAGAGGAAGAGCAAAACAAAAGTAAGAAAAAAGCACAGCAAGCAGCAGCTGACA
CAGGACACAGCAATCAGGTCAGCCAAAATTACCCTATAGTGCAGAACATCCAGGGGCAAATGGTACATCA
GGCCATATCACCTAGAACTTTAAATGCATGGGTAAAAGTAGTAGAAGAGAAGGCTTTCAGCCCAGAAGTG
ATACCCATGTTTTCAGCATTATCAGAAGGAGCCACCCCACAAGATTTAAACACCATGCTAAACACAGTGG
GGGGACATCAAGCAGCCATGCAAATGTTAAAAGAGACCATCAATGAGGAAGCTGCAGAATGGGATAGAGT
GCATCCAGTGCATGCAGGGCCTATTGCACCAGGCCAGATGAGAGAACCAAGGGGAAGTGACATAGCAGGA
ACTACTAGTACCCTTCAGGAACAAATAGGATGGATGACACATAATCCACCTATCCCAGTAGGAGAAATCT
ATAAAAGATGGATAATCCTGGGATTAAATAAAATAGTAAGAATGTATAGCCCT
[222 nt withheld, positions 3064-3285]
GGGGGACCCGGCCATAAAGCAAGAGTTTTGGCTGAAGCAATGAGCCAAGTAACAAATCCAGCTACCATAA
TGATACAGAAAGGCAATTTTAGGAACCAAAGAAAGACTGTTAAGTGTTTCAATTGTGGCAAAGAAGGGCA
CATAGCCAAAAATTGCAGGGCCCCTAGGAAAAAGGGCTGTTGGAAATGTGGAAAGGAAGGACACCAAATG
AAAGATTGTACTGAGAGACAGGCTAATTTTTTAGGGAAGATCTGGCCTTCCCACAAGGGAAGGCCAGGGA
ATTTTCTTCAGAGCAGACCAGAGCCAACAGCCCCACCAGAAGAGAGCTTCAGGTTTGGGGAAGAGACAAC
AACTCCCTCTCAGAAGCAGGAGCCGATAGACAAGGAACTGTATCCTTTAGCTTCCCTCAGATCACTCTTT
GGCAGCGACCCCTCGTCACAACTCCCCCCTCTGGAGCGCCTTACTCTTGGCTCCCTGCAGTTGCCCCCAC
TGGAGCGGCTGACCCTGGGGTCATTGCAGTTGCCTCCACTCGAACGACTGACGTTGAGCCAGAACTATCC
GATTGTGCAGACCGGTATGAAGCGAGCACTGCCCAACAACACCAGCTCCTCTCCCCAGCCAAAGAAGAAA
CCAGGAGGGTCAGGGGGAAAGCGAGCACTGCCCAACAACACCAGCTCCTCTCCCCAGCCAAAGAAGAAAC
CAGGAGGGTCAGGGGGAATGGACAAGAAGTACAGCATCGGCCTGGACATCGGCACCAACTCTGTGGGCTG
GGCCGTGATCACCGACGAGTACAAGGTGCCCAGCAAGAAATTCAAGGTGCTGGGCAACACCGACCGGCAC
AGCATCAAGAAGAACCTGATCGGCGCCCTGCTGTTCGACAGCGGAGAAACAGCCGAGGCCACCCGGCTGA
AGAGAACCGCCAGAAGAAGATACACCAGACGGAAGAACCGGATCTGCTATCTGCAAGAGATCTTCAGCAA
CGAGATGGCCAAGGTGGACGACAGCTTCTTCCACAGACTGGAAGAGTCCTTCCTGGTGGAAGAGGATAAG
AAGCACGAGCGGCACCCCATCTTCGGCAACATCGTGGACGAGGTGGCCTACCACGAGAAGTACCCCACCA
TCTACCACCTGAGAAAGAAACTGGTGGACAGCACCGACAAGGCCGACCTGCGGCTGATCTATCTGGCCCT
GGCCCACATGATCAAGTTCCGGGGCCACTTCCTGATCGAGGGCGACCTGAACCCCGACAACAGCGACGTG
GACAAGCTGTTCATCCAGCTGGTGCAGACCTACAACCAGCTGTTCGAGGAAAACCCCATCAACGCCAGCG
GCGTGGACGCCAAGGCCATCCTGTCTGCCAGACTGAGCAAGAGCAGACGGCTGGAAAATCTGATCGCCCA
GCTGCCCGGCGAGAAGAAGAATGGCCTGTTCGGCAACCTGATTGCCCTGAGCCTGGGCCTGACCCCCAAC
TTCAAGAGCAACTTCGACCTGGCCGAGGATGCCAAACTGCAGCTGAGCAAGGACACCTACGACGACGACC
TGGACAACCTGCTGGCCCAGATCGGCGACCAGTACGCCGACCTGTTTCTGGCCGCCAAGAACCTGTCCGA
CGCCATCCTGCTGAGCGACATCCTGAGAGTGAACACCGAGATCACCAAGGCCCCCCTGAGCGCCTCTATG
ATCAAGAGATACGACGAGCACCACCAGGACCTGACCCTGCTGAAAGCTCTCGTGCGGCAGCAGCTGCCTG
AGAAGTACAAAGAGATTTTCTTCGACCAGAGCAAGAACGGCTACGCCGGCTACATCGATGGCGGAGCCAG
CCAGGAAGAGTTCTACAAGTTCATCAAGCCCATCCTGGAAAAGATGGACGGCACCGAGGAACTGCTCGTG
AAGCTGAACAGAGAGGACCTGCTGCGGAAGCAGCGGACCTTCGACAACGGCAGCATCCCCCACCAGATCC
ACCTGGGAGAGCTGCACGCCATTCTGCGGCGGCAGGAAGATTTTTACCCATTCCTGAAGGACAACCGGGA
AAAGATCGAGAAGATCCTGACCTTCCGCATCCCCTACTACGTGGGCCCTCTGGCCAGGGGAAACAGCAGA
TTCGCCTGGATGACCAGAAAGAGCGAGGAAACCATCACCCCCTGGAACTTCGAGGAAGTGGTGGACAAGG
GCGCCAGCGCCCAGAGCTTCATCGAGCGGATGACCAACTTCGATAAGAACCTGCCCAACGAGAAGGTGCT
GCCCAAGCACAGCCTGCTGTACGAGTACTTCACCGTGTACAACGAGCTGACCAAAGTGAAATACGTGACC
GAGGGAATGAGAAAGCCCGCCTTCCTGAGCGGCGAGCAGAAAAAAGCCATCGTGGACCTGCTGTTCAAGA
CCAACCGGAAAGTGACCGTGAAGCAGCTGAAAGAGGACTACTTCAAGAAAATCGAGTGCTTCGACTCCGT
GGAAATCTCCGGCGTGGAAGATCGGTTCAACGCCTCCCTGGGCACATACCACGATCTGCTGAAAATTATC
AAGGACAAGGACTTCCTGGACAATGAGGAAAACGAGGACATTCTGGAAGATATCGTGCTGACCCTGACAC
TGTTTGAGGACAGAGAGATGATCGAGGAACGGCTGAAAACCTATGCCCACCTGTTCGACGACAAAGTGAT
GAAGCAGCTGAAGCGGCGGAGATACACCGGCTGGGGCAGGCTGAGCCGGAAGCTGATCAACGGCATCCGG
GACAAGCAGTCCGGCAAGACAATCCTGGATTTCCTGAAGTCCGACGGCTTCGCCAACAGAAACTTCATGC
AGCTGATCCACGACGACAGCCTGACCTTTAAAGAGGACATCCAGAAAGCCCAGGTGTCCGGCCAGGGCGA
TAGCCTGCACGAGCACATTGCCAATCTGGCCGGCAGCCCCGCCATTAAGAAGGGCATCCTGCAGACAGTG
AAGGTGGTGGACGAGCTCGTGAAAGTGATGGGCCGGCACAAGCCCGAGAACATCGTGATCGAAATGGCCA
GAGAGAACCAGACCACCCAGAAGGGACAGAAGAACAGCCGCGAGAGAATGAAGCGGATCGAAGAGGGCAT
CAAAGAGCTGGGCAGCCAGATCCTGAAAGAACACCCCGTGGAAAACACCCAGCTGCAGAACGAGAAGCTG
TACCTGTACTACCTGCAGAATGGGCGGGATATGTACGTGGACCAGGAACTGGACATCAACCGGCTGTCCG
ACTACGATGTGGACCATATCGTGCCTCAGAGCTTTCTGAAGGACGACTCCATCGATAACAAAGTGCTGAC
TCGGAGCGACAAGAACCGGGGCAAGAGCGACAACGTGCCCTCCGAAGAGGTCGTGAAGAAGATGAAGAAC
TACTGGCGCCAGCTGCTGAATGCCAAGCTGATTACCCAGAGGAAGTTCGACAATCTGACCAAGGCCGAGA
GAGGCGGCCTGAGCGAACTGGATAAGGCCGGCTTCATCAAGAGACAGCTGGTGGAAACCCGGCAGATCAC
AAAGCACGTGGCACAGATCCTGGACTCCCGGATGAACACTAAGTACGACGAGAACGACAAACTGATCCGG
GAAGTGAAAGTGATCACCCTGAAGTCCAAGCTGGTGTCCGATTTCCGGAAGGATTTCCAGTTTTACAAAG
TGCGCGAGATCAACAACTACCACCACGCCCACGACGCCTACCTGAACGCCGTCGTGGGAACCGCCCTGAT
CAAAAAGTACCCTAAGCTGGAAAGCGAGTTCGTGTACGGCGACTACAAGGTGTACGACGTGCGGAAGATG
ATCGCCAAGAGCGAGCAGGAAATCGGCAAGGCTACCGCCAAGTACTTCTTCTACAGCAACATCATGAACT
TTTTCAAGACCGAGATTACCCTGGCCAACGGCGAGATCCGGAAGCGGCCTCTGATCGAGACAAACGGCGA
AACAGGCGAGATCGTGTGGGATAAGGGCCGGGACTTTGCCACCGTGCGGAAAGTGCTGTCTATGCCCCAA
GTGAATATCGTGAAAAAGACCGAGGTGCAGACAGGCGGCTTCAGCAAAGAGTCTATCCTGCCCAAGAGGA
ACAGCGACAAGCTGATCGCCAGAAAGAAGGACTGGGACCCTAAGAAGTACGGCGGCTTCGACAGCCCCAC
CGTGGCCTATTCTGTGCTGGTGGTGGCCAAAGTGGAAAAGGGCAAGTCCAAGAAACTGAAGAGTGTGAAA
GAGCTGCTGGGGATCACCATCATGGAAAGAAGCAGCTTCGAGAAGAATCCCATCGACTTTCTGGAAGCCA
AGGGCTACAAAGAAGTGAAAAAGGACCTGATCATCAAGCTGCCTAAGTACTCCCTGTTCGAGCTGGAAAA
CGGCCGGAAGAGAATGCTGGCCTCTGCCGGCGAACTGCAGAAGGGAAACGAACTGGCCCTGCCCTCCAAA
TATGTGAACTTCCTGTACCTGGCCAGCCACTATGAGAAGCTGAAGGGCTCCCCCGAGGATAATGAGCAGA
AACAGCTGTTTGTGGAACAGCACAAACACTACCTGGACGAGATCATCGAGCAGATCAGCGAGTTCTCCAA
GAGAGTGATCCTGGCCGACGCTAATCTGGACAAGGTGCTGAGCGCCTACAACAAGCACAGAGACAAGCCT
ATCAGAGAGCAGGCCGAGAATATCATCCACCTGTTTACCCTGACCAATCTGGGAGCCCCTGCCGCCTTCA
AGTACTTTGACACCACCATCGACCGGAAGAGGTACACCAGCACCAAAGAGGTGCTGGACGCCACCCTGAT
CCACCAGAGCATCACCGGCCTGTACGAGACACGGATCGACCTGTCTCAGCTGGGAGGCGACGCCGACTAT
AAGGACCACGACGGAGACTACAAGGATCATGATATTGATTACAAAGACGATGACGATAAGAGCCTGGGCA
GCGGCTCCCCCAAGAAAAAACGCAAGGTGGAAGATCCTAAGAAAAAGCGGAAAGTGTAAGCTAGCAGATC
TTTTTCCCTCTGCCAAAAATTATGGGGACATCATGAAGCCCCTTGAGCATCTGACTTCTGGCTAATAAAG
GAAATTTATTTTCATTGCAATAGTGTGTTGGAATTTTTTGTGTCTCTCACTCGGAAGGACATATGGGAGG
GCAAATCATTTAAAACATCAGAATGAGTATTTGGTTTAGAGTTTGGCAACATATGCCCATATGCTGGCTG
CCATGAACAAAGGTTGGCTATAAAGAGGTCATCAGTATATGAAACAGCCCCCTGCTGTCCATTCCTTATT
CCATAGAAAAGCCTTGACTTGAGGTTAGATTTTTTTTATATTTTGTTTTGTGTTATTTTTTTCTTTAACA
TCCCTAAAATTTTCCTTACATGTTTTACTAGCCAGATTTTTCCTCCTCTCCTGACTACTCCCAGTCATAG
CTGTCCCTCTTCTCTTATGGAGATCCCTCGACCTGCAGCCCAAGCTTGGCGTAATCATGGTCATAGCTGT
TTCCTGTGTGAAATTGTTATCCGCTCACAATTCCACACAACATACGAGCCGGAAGCATAAAGTGTAAAGC
CTGGGGTGCCTAATGAGTGAGCTAACTCACATTAATTGCGTTGCGCTCACTGCCCGCTTTCCAGTCGGGA
AACCTGTCGTGCCAGCGGATCCGCATCTCAATTAGTCAGCAACCATAGTCCCGCCCCTAACTCCGCCCAT
CCCGCCCCTAACTCCGCCCAGTTCCGCCCATTCTCCGCCCCATGGCTGACTAATTTTTTTTATTTATGCA
GAGGCCGAGGCCGCCTCGGCCTCTGAGCTATTCCAGAAGTAGTGAGGAGGCTTTTTTGGAGGCCTAGGCT
TTTGCAAAAAGCTAACTTGTTTATTGCAGCTTATAATGGTTACAAATAAAGCAATAGCATCACAAATTTC
ACAAATAAAGCATTTTTTTCACTGCATTCTAGTTGTGGTTTGTCCAAACTCATCAATGTATCTTATCATG
TCTGGATCCGCTGCATTAATGAATCGGCCAACGCGCGGGGAGAGGCGGTTTGCGTATTGGGCGCTCTTCC
GCTTCCTCGCTCACTGACTCGCTGCGCTCGGTCGTTCGGCTGCGGCGAGCGGTATCAGCTCACTCAAAGG
CGGTAATACGGTTATCCACAGAATCAGGGGATAACGCAGGAAAGAACATGTGAGCAAAAGGCCAGCAAAA
GGCCAGGAACCGTAAAAAGGCCGCGTTGCTGGCGTTTTTCCATAGGCTCCGCCCCCCTGACGAGCATCAC
AAAAATCGACGCTCAAGTCAGAGGTGGCGAAACCCGACAGGACTATAAAGATACCAGGCGTTTCCCCCTG
GAAGCTCCCTCGTGCGCTCTCCTGTTCCGACCCTGCCGCTTACCGGATACCTGTCCGCCTTTCTCCCTTC
GGGAAGCGTGGCGCTTTCTCATAGCTCACGCTGTAGGTATCTCAGTTCGGTGTAGGTCGTTCGCTCCAAG
CTGGGCTGTGTGCACGAACCCCCCGTTCAGCCCGACCGCTGCGCCTTATCCGGTAACTATCGTCTTGAGT
CCAACCCGGTAAGACACGACTTATCGCCACTGGCAGCAGCCACTGGTAACAGGATTAGCAGAGCGAGGTA
TGTAGGCGGTGCTACAGAGTTCTTGAAGTGGTGGCCTAACTACGGCTACACTAGAAGAACAGTATTTGGT
ATCTGCGCTCTGCTGAAGCCAGTTACCTTCGGAAAAAGAGTTGGTAGCTCTTGATCCGGCAAACAAACCA
CCGCTGGTAGCGGTGGTTTTTTTGTTTGCAAGCAGCAGATTACGCGCAGAAAAAAAGGATCTCAAGAAGA
TCCTTTGATCTTTTCTACGGGGTCTGACGCTCAGTGGAACGAAAACTCACGTTAAGGGATTTTGGTCATG
AGATTATCAAAAAGGATCTTCACCTAGATCCTTTTAAATTAAAAATGAAGTTTTAAATCAATCTAAAGTA
TATATGAGTAAACTTGGTCTGACAGTTACCAATGCTTAATCAGTGAGGCACCTATCTCAGCGATCTGTCT
ATTTCGTTCATCCATAGTTGCCTGACTCCCCGTCGTGTAGATAACTACGATACGGGAGGGCTTACCATCT
GGCCCCAGTGCTGCAATGATACCGCGAGACCCACGCTCACCGGCTCCAGATTTATCAGCAATAAACCAGC
CAGCCGGAAGGGCCGAGCGCAGAAGTGGTCCTGCAACTTTATCCGCCTCCATCCAGTCTATTAATTGTTG
CCGGGAAGCTAGAGTAAGTAGTTCGCCAGTTAATAGTTTGCGCAACGTTGTTGCCATTGCTACAGGCATC
GTGGTGTCACGCTCGTCGTTTGGTATGGCTTCATTCAGCTCCGGTTCCCAACGATCAAGGCGAGTTACAT
GATCCCCCATGTTGTGCAAAAAAGCGGTTAGCTCCTTCGGTCCTCCGATCGTTGTCAGAAGTAAGTTGGC
CGCAGTGTTATCACTCATGGTTATGGCAGCACTGCATAATTCTCTTACTGTCATGCCATCCGTAAGATGC
TTTTCTGTGACTGGTGAGTACTCAACCAAGTCATTCTGAGAATAGTGTATGCGGCGACCGAGTTGCTCTT
GCCCGGCGTCAATACGGGATAATACCGCGCCACATAGCAGAACTTTAAAAGTGCTCATCATTGGAAAACG
TTCTTCGGGGCGAAAACTCTCAAGGATCTTACCGCTGTTGAGATCCAGTTCGATGTAACCCACTCGTGCA
CCCAACTGATCTTCAGCATCTTTTACTTTCACCAGCGTTTCTGGGTGAGCAAAAACAGGAAGGCAAAATG
CCGCAAAAAAGGGAATAAGGGCGACACGGAAATGTTGAATACTCATACTCTTCCTTTTTCAATATTATTG
AAGCATTTATCAGGGTTATTGTCTCATGAGCGGATACATATTTGAATGTATTTAGAAAAATAAACAAATA
GGGGTTCCGCG
Features (pLannotate 1.2.2; 22 found; start..end, strand, type, name):
     82..322     +  promoter       U6 promoter: RNA polymerase III promoter for human U6 snRNA
    375..442     +  misc_RNA       tracrRNA (fragment): trans-activating CRISPR RNA for the Streptococcus pyogenes CRISPR/Cas9 system
    461..479     +  CDS            small t antigen (fragment): SV40 (simian virus 40) small t antigen
    489..868     +  enhancer       CMV enhancer: human cytomegalovirus immediate early enhancer
    870..1149    +  promoter       chicken β-actin promoter: No description available
   1150..2166    +  intron         chimeric intron: chimera between introns from chicken β-actin and rabbit β-globin
   2227..3726    +  CDS            HIV-1 gag (sequence partly withheld): gag protein from human immunodeficiency virus 1; gag
   3865..3918    +  CDS            p53 (fragment): human tumor suppressor protein that is often mutated in cancers; Homo sapiens TP53; responds to cellular stresses to regulate the expression of target genes
   3934..3987    +  CDS            p53 (fragment): human tumor suppressor protein that is often mutated in cancers; Homo sapiens TP53; responds to cellular stresses to regulate the expression of target genes
   4003..8106    +  CDS            cas9: CAS9_STRP1 - Also known as csn1 From Streptococcus pyogenes serotype M1.
   8319..8374    +  polyA_signal   β-globin poly(A) signal: rabbit β-globin polyadenylation signal (Gil and Proudfoot, 1987)
   8757..8779    -  protein_bind   lac operator (fragment): The lac repressor binds to the lac operator to inhibit transcription in E. coli. This inhibition can be relieved by adding lactose or isopropyl-β-D-thiogalactopyranoside (IPTG). lac repressor encoded by lacI
   8783..8813    -  promoter       lac promoter: promoter for the E. coli lac operon
   8828..8849    -  protein_bind   CAP binding site: CAP binding activates transcription in the presence of cAMP. E. coli catabolite activator protein
   8862..8901    -  CDS            lacI (fragment): lac repressor; lacI; The lac repressor binds to the lac operator to inhibit transcription in E. coli. This inhibition can be relieved by adding lactose or isopropyl-β-D-thiogalactopyranoside (IPTG).
   8908..8930    +  promoter       SV40 promoter (fragment): SV40 enhancer and early promoter
   8954..9089    +  rep_origin     SV40 ori: SV40 origin of replication
   9109..9243    +  polyA_signal   SV40 poly(A) signal: SV40 polyadenylation signal
   9245..9299    -  CDS            lacI (fragment): lac repressor; lacI; The lac repressor binds to the lac operator to inhibit transcription in E. coli. This inhibition can be relieved by adding lactose or isopropyl-β-D-thiogalactopyranoside (IPTG).
   9482..10070   -  rep_origin     ori: high-copy-number ColE1/pMB1/pBR322/pUC origin of replication
  10241..11101   -  CDS            AmpR: β-lactamase; bla; confers resistance to ampicillin, carbenicillin, and related antibiotics
  11102..11206   -  promoter       AmpR promoter: bla
