[The description below was written by a language model from this plasmid's Addgene catalogue record and pLannotate feature annotations shown in this document.]
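Description:
pJRH-1179 U6-reci Gag-Cas9 v2 is an 11.2 kb mammalian expression plasmid built on the pCAGGS backbone and used as a production plasmid for Cas9 enveloped delivery vehicles (Cas9-EDVs), virus-like particles that carry Cas9 ribonucleoprotein into target cells. It is maintained in E. coli as a high-copy plasmid through a ColE1/pUC-type origin and selected with ampicillin via the β-lactamase gene. The backbone also retains remnants of lac regulatory elements, an SV40 origin of replication, which permits episomal amplification in cells expressing SV40 large T antigen, and an SV40 polyadenylation signal.

The plasmid carries two expression units in the same orientation. The first is a human U6 RNA polymerase III promoter followed by a Streptococcus pyogenes guide RNA scaffold. According to the record, BsmBI sites between them form a recipient position into which a user-chosen spacer is cloned. The second is the CAG promoter (CMV enhancer, chicken β-actin promoter and chimeric intron), which drives the v2 Gag-Cas9 polypeptide and ends at a rabbit β-globin poly(A) signal. In this fusion, HIV-1 Gag is placed upstream of S. pyogenes Cas9, so that Gag-driven particle assembly draws Cas9, and the sgRNA bound to it, into budding particles. Between the two coding regions the annotation software flags two short tandem segments as p53 fragments. The record does not state their function or otherwise define what distinguishes the v2 design. The short "small t antigen" hit near the U6 cassette is likewise a partial match and probably not a functional element.

The envelope and other packaging components needed for EDV production are not encoded on this plasmid. The associated work concerns engineering human T cells in vivo with such vehicles.
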