Addgene plasmid #201914: pJRH-1179 U6-reci Gag-Cas9 v2
Purpose: Cas9-EDV production plasmid. Expresses the v2 Gag-Cas9 polypeptide (CAG promoter) and sgRNA (human U6 promoter. BsmBI cutsites for spacer insertion)
Depositing lab: Jennifer Doudna. Depositing organization: University of California, Berkeley. Publication: In vivo human T cell engineering with enveloped delivery vehicles. Hamilton JR, Chen E, Perez BS, Sandoval Espinoza CR, Kang MH, Trinidad M, Ngo W, Doudna JA. Nat Biotechnol. 2024 Jan 11. doi: 10.1038/s41587-023-02085-z. PubMed 38212493.
Backbone
  Vector backbone: pCAGGS
  Total vector size (bp): 11206
  Vector type: Mammalian Expression
Growth in bacteria
  Bacterial resistance: Ampicillin, 100 μg/mL
  Growth temperature: 37°C
  Growth strain: DH5alpha
  Copy number: High Copy
Gene/Insert
  Gene/Insert name: Gag-Cas9 v2
  Promoter: CAG
  Cloning method: Gibson Cloning
  Sequencing primers: 5′ CTCTAGAGCCTCTGCTAACC; 3′ GCCAGAAGTCAGATGCTCAAGG
Terms and licenses: Academic/Nonprofit Terms; Industry Terms: Not Available to Industry
How to cite: pJRH-1179 U6-reci Gag-Cas9 v2 was a gift from Jennifer Doudna (Addgene plasmid # 201914 ; http://n2t.net/addgene:201914 ; RRID:Addgene_201914)
